Addgene plasmid #62415: MXS_minPGK
Purpose: MXS_chaining vector with minPGK
Depositing lab: Pierre Neveu. Depositing organization: European Molecular Biology Laboratory (EMBL), Heidelberg. Publication: MXS-Chaining: A Highly Efficient Cloning Platform for Imaging and Flow Cytometry Approaches in Mammalian Systems. Sladitschek HL, Neveu PA. PLoS One. 2015 Apr 24;10(4):e0124958. doi: 10.1371/journal.pone.0124958. eCollection 2015. PONE-D-15-01385 PubMed 25909630.
Backbone
  Vector backbone: MXS_chaining vector
  Backbone manufacturer: Neveu lab, Addgene plasmid #62394
  Backbone size w/o insert (bp): 1945
  Vector type: Synthetic Biology
Growth in bacteria
  Bacterial resistance: Ampicillin, 100 μg/mL
  Growth temperature: 37°C
  Growth strain: Mach1
  Copy number: High Copy
Gene/Insert
  Gene/Insert name: Minimal PGK Promoter
  Species: Synthetic
  Insert size (bp): 224
  Cloning method: Restriction Enzyme; 5′ cloning site MluI (not destroyed); 3′ cloning site SalI (not destroyed)
  Sequencing primers: 5′ TTACCGCCTTTGAGTGAG; 3′ TTGTCTCATGAGCGGATAC
Terms and licenses: Academic/Nonprofit Terms; Industry Terms: Not Available to Industry
How to cite: MXS_minPGK was a gift from Pierre Neveu (Addgene plasmid # 62415 ; http://n2t.net/addgene:62415 ; RRID:Addgene_62415)
