[The description below was written by a language model from this plasmid's Addgene catalogue record and pLannotate feature annotations shown in this document.]
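Description:
MXS_minPGK is a small, high-copy bacterial cloning plasmid from the MXS-chaining synthetic biology toolkit, a modular platform for assembling mammalian expression constructs for imaging and flow cytometry. It is built on the compact MXS_chaining vector backbone (about 1.9 kb; the full sequence is roughly 2.1 kb). The backbone contains little beyond what is needed for propagation in E. coli: a ColE1/pUC-type high-copy origin of replication and a β-lactamase (AmpR) gene driven by its own bla promoter, which gives ampicillin selection. The feature table shows no mammalian selection marker, reporter, coding sequence or polyadenylation signal, consistent with a parts-donor plasmid rather than a finished expression vector.

The payload is a 224 bp minimal PGK promoter, catalogued as synthetic and annotated as a fragment of the mouse phosphoglycerate kinase 1 promoter. PGK is a housekeeping gene promoter, and the full-length version is widely used for constitutive expression in mammalian cells. The record does not describe the activity of this minimal version. The fragment was inserted between MluI and SalI sites, both of which are retained, so the module can be excised or joined to others by restriction cloning. Within the chaining system, this plasmid is meant to supply a promoter building block that can be combined with other toolkit modules, such as coding sequences and terminators, to form larger multi-part cassettes. The record does not detail the chaining scheme or specific downstream applications of this part.
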