Features (pLannotate 1.2.2; 4 found; start..end, strand, type, name):
     26..229     +  promoter       PGK promoter (fragment): mouse phosphoglycerate kinase 1 promoter
    255..359     +  promoter       AmpR promoter: bla
    360..1220    +  CDS            AmpR: β-lactamase; bla; confers resistance to ampicillin, carbenicillin, and related antibiotics
   1391..1979    +  rep_origin     ori: high-copy-number ColE1/pMB1/pBR322/pUC origin of replication
>Addgene plasmid #62415 | MXS_minPGK | depositor full sequence | sequence record 102476 | Full Sequence
CATGATATCAAACGCGTAACTCGAGCTTTGGGGCAGCGGCCAATAGCAGCTTTGCTCCTTCGCTTTCTGG
GCTCAGAGGCTGGGAAGGGGTGGGTCCGGGGGCGGGCTCAGGGGCGGGCTCAGGGGCGGGGCGGGCGCCC
GAAGGTCCTCCGGAGGCCCGGCATTCTGCACGCTTCAAAAGCGCACGTCTGCCGCGCTGTTCTCCTCTTC
CTCATCTCCGGGCCTTTCGACGTCGACCAATTCGGGGAAATGTGCGCGGAACCCCTATTTGTTTATTTTT
CTAAATACATTCAAATATGTATCCGCTCATGAGACAATAACCCTGATAAATGCTTCAATAATATTGAAAA
AGGAAGAGTATGAGTATTCAACATTTCCGTGTCGCCCTTATTCCCTTTTTTGCGGCATTTTGCCTTCCTG
TTTTTGCTCACCCAGAAACGCTGGTGAAAGTAAAAGATGCTGAAGATCAGTTGGGTGCACGAGTGGGTTA
CATCGAACTGGATCTCAACAGCGGTAAGATCCTTGAGAGTTTTCGCCCCGAAGAACGTTTTCCAATGATG
AGCACTTTTAAAGTTCTGCTATGTGGCGCGGTATTATCCCGTATTGACGCCGGGCAAGAGCAACTCGGTC
GCCGCATACACTATTCTCAGAATGACTTGGTTGAGTACTCACCAGTCACAGAAAAGCATCTTACGGATGG
CATGACAGTAAGAGAATTATGCAGTGCTGCCATAACCATGAGTGATAACACTGCGGCCAACTTACTTCTG
ACAACGATCGGAGGACCGAAGGAGCTAACCGCTTTTTTGCACAACATGGGGGATCATGTAACTCGCCTTG
ATCGTTGGGAACCGGAGCTGAATGAAGCCATACCAAACGACGAGCGTGACACCACGATGCCTGTAGCAAT
GGCAACAACGTTGCGCAAACTATTAACTGGCGAACTACTTACTCTAGCTTCCCGGCAACAATTAATAGAC
TGGATGGAGGCGGATAAAGTTGCAGGACCACTTCTGCGCTCGGCCCTTCCGGCTGGCTGGTTTATTGCTG
ATAAATCTGGAGCCGGTGAGCGTGGGTCTCGCGGTATCATTGCAGCACTGGGGCCAGATGGTAAGCCCTC
CCGTATCGTAGTTATCTACACGACGGGGAGTCAGGCAACTATGGATGAACGAAATAGACAGATCGCTGAG
ATAGGTGCCTCACTGATTAAGCATTGGTAACTGTCAGACCAAGTTTACTCATATATACTTTAGATTGATT
TAAAACTTCATTTTTAATTTAAAAGGATCTAGGTGAAGATCCTTTTTGATAATCTCATGACCAAAATCCC
TTAACGTGAGTTTTCGTTCCACTGAGCGTCAGACCCCGTAGAAAAGATCAAAGGATCTTCTTGAGATCCT
TTTTTTCTGCGCGTAATCTGCTGCTTGCAAACAAAAAAACCACCGCTACCAGCGGTGGTTTGTTTGCCGG
ATCAAGAGCTACCAACTCTTTTTCCGAAGGTAACTGGCTTCAGCAGAGCGCAGATACCAAATACTGTTCT
TCTAGTGTAGCCGTAGTTAGGCCACCACTTCAAGAACTCTGTAGCACCGCCTACATACCTCGCTCTGCTA
ATCCTGTTACCAGTGGCTGCTGCCAGTGGCGATAAGTCGTGTCTTACCGGGTTGGACTCAAGACGATAGT
TACCGGATAAGGCGCAGCGGTCGGGCTGAACGGGGGGTTCGTGCACACAGCCCAGCTTGGAGCGAACGAC
CTACACCGAACTGAGATACCTACAGCGTGAGCTATGAGAAAGCGCCACGCTTCCCGAAGGGAGAAAGGCG
GACAGGTATCCGGTAAGCGGCAGGGTCGGAACAGGAGAGCGCACGAGGGAGCTTCCAGGGGGAAACGCCT
GGTATCTTTATAGTCCTGTCGGGTTTCGCCACCTCTGACTTGAGCGTCGATTTTTGTGATGCTCGTCAGG
GGGGCGGAGCCTATGGAAAAACGCCAGCAACGCGGCCTTTTTACGGTTCCTGGCCTTTTGCTGGCCTTTT
GCTCACATGTTCTTTCCTGCGTTATCCCCTGATTCTGTGGATAACCGTATTACCGCCTTTGAGTGAGCTG
ATACCGCTCGCCGCAGCCGAACGACCGAGCGCAGCGAGTCAGTGAGC
