>Addgene plasmid #62415 | MXS_minPGK | addgene partial sequence | sequence record 104678 | pBR322ori-F 5'-GGGAAACGCCTGGTATCTTT-3'
GTGATGCTCGTCAGGGGGGCGGAGCCTATGGAAAAACGCCAGCAACGCGGCCTTTTTACGGTTCCTGGCC
TTTTGCTGGCCTTTTGCTCACATGTTCTTTCCTGCGTTATCCCCTGATTCTGTGGATAACCGTATTACCG
CCTTTGAGTGAGCTGATACCGCTCGCCGCAGCCGAACGACCGAGCGCAGCGAGTCAGTGAGCCATGATAT
CAAACGCGTAACTCGAGCTTTGGGGCAGCGGCCAATAGCAGCTTTGCTCCTTCGCTTTCTGGGCTCAGAG
GCTGGGAAGGGGTGGGTCCGGGGGCGGGCTCAGGGGCGGGCTCAGGGGCGGGGCGGGCGCCCGAAGGTCC
TCCGGAGGCCCGGCATTCTGCACGCTTCAAAAGCGCACGTCTGCCGCGCTGTTCTCCTCTTCCTCATCTC
CGGGCCTTTCGACGTCGACCAATTCGGGGAAATGTGCGCGGAACCCCTATTTGTTTATTTTTCTAAATAC
ATTCAAATATGTATCCGCTCATGAGACAATAACCCTGATAAATGCTTCAATAATATTGAAAAAGGAAGAG
TATGAGTATTCAACATTTCCGTGTCGCCCTTATTCCCTTTTTTGCGGCATTTTGCCTTCCTGTTTTTGCT
CACCCAGAAACGCTGGTGAAAGTAAAAGATGCTGAAGATCAGTTGGGTGCACGAGTGGGTTACATCGAAC
TGGATCTCAACAGC
