>Addgene plasmid #62415 | MXS_minPGK | addgene partial sequence | sequence record 104679 | AmpSeq-F 5'-ctcatgagcggatacatatttgaa-3'
GCGCACATTTCCCCGAATTGGTCGACGTCGAAAGGCCCGGAGATGAGGAAGAGGAGAACAGCGCGGCAGA
CGTGCGCTTTTGAAGCGTGCAGAATGCCGGGCCTCCGGAGGACCTTCGGGCGCCCGCCCCGCCCCTGAGC
CCGCCCCTGAGCCCGCCCCCGGACCCACCCCTTCCCAGCCTCTGAGCCCAGAAAGCGAAGGAGCAAAGCT
GCTATTGGCCGCTGCCCCAAAGCTCGAGTTACGCGTTTGATATCATGGCTCACTGACTCGCTGCGCTCGG
TCGTTCGGCTGCGGCGAGCGGTATCAGCTCACTCAAAGGCGGTAATACGGTTATCCACAGAATCAGGGGA
TAACGCAGGAAAGAACATGTGAGCAAAAGGCCAGCAAAAGGCCAGGAACCGTAAAAAGGCCGCGTTGCTG
GCGTTTTTCCATAGGCTCCGCCCCCCTGACGAGCATCACAAAAATCGACGCTCAAGTCAGAGGTGGCGAA
ACCCGACAGGACTATAAAGATACCAGGCGTTTCCCCCTGGAAGCTCCCTCGTGCGCTCTCCTGTTCCGAC
CCTGCCGCTTACCGGATACCTGTCCGCCTTTCTCCCTTCGGGAAGCGTGGCGCTTTCTCATAGCTCACGC
TGTAGGTATCTCAGTTCGGTGTAGGTCGTTCGCTCCAAGCTGGGCTGTGTGCACG
